Addgene plasmid #222203: pET20b-mPTER-Y65F
Purpose: Bacterial expression of mouse PTER-Y65F protein
Depositing lab: Jonathan Long. Depositing organization: Stanford University. Publication: A PTER-dependent pathway of taurine metabolism linked to energy balance. Wei W, Lyu X, Markhard AL, Fu S, Mardjuki RE, Cavanagh PE, Zeng X, Rajniak J, Lu N, Xiao S, Zhao M, Moya-Garzon MD, Truong SD, Chou JC, Wat LW, Chidambaranathan-Reghupaty S, Coassolo L, Xu D, Shen F, Huang W, Ramirez CB, Jang C, Svensson KJ, Fischbach MA, Long JZ. bioRxiv [Preprint]. 2024 Mar 22:2024.03.21.586194. doi: 10.1101/2024.03.21.586194. PubMed 38562797.
Backbone
  Vector backbone: pET-20b
  Vector type: Bacterial Expression
Growth in bacteria
  Bacterial resistance: Ampicillin, 100 μg/mL
  Growth temperature: 37°C
  Growth strain: DH5alpha
  Growth instructions: E. coli BL21 should be used for protein expression.
  Copy number: High Copy
Gene/Insert
  Gene/Insert name: PTER
  Species: M. musculus (mouse)
  Insert size (bp): 1113
  Mutation: Y65F
  Entrez Gene: Pter (a.k.a. Mpr56-1)
  Tag / fusion protein: Strep (N terminal on insert); 6xHis (C terminal on backbone)
  Cloning method: Restriction Enzyme; 5′ cloning site NdeI (unknown if destroyed); 3′ cloning site NotI (unknown if destroyed)
Terms and licenses: Academic/Nonprofit Terms; Industry Terms: Not Available to Industry
Depositor comments: Please visit https://doi.org/10.1101/2024.03.21.586194 for bioRxiv preprint.
How to cite: pET20b-mPTER-Y65F was a gift from Jonathan Long (Addgene plasmid # 222203 ; http://n2t.net/addgene:222203 ; RRID:Addgene_222203)
