[The description below was written by a language model from this plasmid's Addgene catalogue record and pLannotate feature annotations shown in this document.]
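Description:
pET20b-mPTER-Y65F is a bacterial expression plasmid built on the pET-20b backbone for producing a point-mutant form of mouse PTER (phosphotriesterase-related protein, gene Pter) in E. coli. The sequenced plasmid is 4,672 nt and carries the usual pET maintenance elements: a ColE1/pMB1-type origin with the adjacent bom region and an annotated rop gene, an f1 phage origin that permits single-stranded DNA production, and the bla gene with its own promoter, which confers ampicillin resistance. The catalogue lists the plasmid as high copy. The presence of rop would normally be expected to temper copy number, so that label should be read with some caution.

The expression cassette consists of a T7 promoter and the strong phage T7 gene 10 ribosome binding site, followed by the Pter coding sequence and a T7 terminator. The insert was cloned between NdeI and NotI; use of NdeI would be expected to displace the pelB leader that pET-20b normally carries, and no such signal sequence is annotated. The record describes an N-terminal Strep tag supplied with the insert. It is not annotated separately, but the gap between the RBS and the Pter match would accommodate it. A C-terminal 6xHis tag comes from the backbone and is detected as a partial His-tag feature. The short "SET1" fragment annotated just upstream of the terminator is probably an incidental match to T7-derived backbone sequence rather than a functional fusion. Transcription depends on T7 RNA polymerase, so expression is intended in a BL21-type host, whereas a cloning strain serves for propagation. The Y65F substitution replaces a tyrosine with phenylalanine. The record does not state its functional rationale, but the construct comes from work on a PTER-dependent pathway of taurine metabolism, so it presumably supplies affinity-purifiable mutant protein for comparison with the wild-type enzyme.
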