Features (pLannotate 1.2.2; 13 found; start..end, strand, type, name):
     12..440     +  rep_origin     f1 ori (sequence partly withheld): f1 bacteriophage origin of replication; arrow indicates direction of (+) strand synthesis
    493..597     +  promoter       AmpR promoter: bla
    598..1458    +  CDS            AmpR: β-lactamase; bla; confers resistance to ampicillin, carbenicillin, and related antibiotics
   1629..2217    +  rep_origin     ori: high-copy-number ColE1/pMB1/pBR322/pUC origin of replication
   2403..2542    -  misc_feature   bom: basis of mobility region from pBR322
   2644..2835    -  CDS            rop: Rop protein, which maintains plasmids at low copy number; rop
   2852..3232    +  CDS            YPB1_ECOLX: Protein predicted: Swiss-Prot protein existence level 4. From Escherichia coli.
   3344..3362    +  promoter       T7 promoter: promoter for bacteriophage T7 RNA polymerase
   3394..3416    +  RBS            RBS: efficient ribosome binding site from bacteriophage T7 gene 10 (Olins and Rangwala, 1989)
   3457..4500    +  CDS            Pter: PTER_MOUSE - Experimental evidence at protein level: Swiss-Prot protein existence level 1. From Mus musculus (Mouse).
   4516..4533    +  CDS            9xHis (fragment): 9xHis affinity tag
   4543..4592    +  CDS            SET1 (fragment): solubility-enhancement tag derived from T7 phage gene 10B
   4600..4647    +  terminator     T7 terminator: transcription terminator for bacteriophage T7 RNA polymerase
>Addgene plasmid #222203 | pET20b-mPTER-Y65F | addgene full sequence | sequence record 442810 | Addgene NGS Result
TGGCGAATGGG
[124 nt withheld, positions 12-135]
C
[91 nt withheld, positions 137-227]
A
[49 nt withheld, positions 229-277]
CCTTTGACGTTGGAGTCCACGTTCTTT
[37 nt withheld, positions 305-341]
ACCCTATCTCGGTCTATTCTTTTGATTTATAAGGGATTTTGCCGATTTCGGCCTATTGGTTAAAAAATGA
GCTGATTTAACAAAAATTTAACGCGAATTTTAACAAAATATTAACGCTTACAATTTAGGTGGCACTTTTC
GGGGAAATGTGCGCGGAACCCCTATTTGTTTATTTTTCTAAATACATTCAAATATGTATCCGCTCATGAG
ACAATAACCCTGATAAATGCTTCAATAATATTGAAAAAGGAAGAGTATGAGTATTCAACATTTCCGTGTC
GCCCTTATTCCCTTTTTTGCGGCATTTTGCCTTCCTGTTTTTGCTCACCCAGAAACGCTGGTGAAAGTAA
AAGATGCTGAAGATCAGTTGGGTGCACGAGTGGGTTACATCGAACTGGATCTCAACAGCGGTAAGATCCT
TGAGAGTTTTCGCCCCGAAGAACGTTTTCCAATGATGAGCACTTTTAAAGTTCTGCTATGTGGCGCGGTA
TTATCCCGTATTGACGCCGGGCAAGAGCAACTCGGTCGCCGCATACACTATTCTCAGAATGACTTGGTTG
AGTACTCACCAGTCACAGAAAAGCATCTTACGGATGGCATGACAGTAAGAGAATTATGCAGTGCTGCCAT
AACCATGAGTGATAACACTGCGGCCAACTTACTTCTGACAACGATCGGAGGACCGAAGGAGCTAACCGCT
TTTTTGCACAACATGGGGGATCATGTAACTCGCCTTGATCGTTGGGAACCGGAGCTGAATGAAGCCATAC
CAAACGACGAGCGTGACACCACGATGCCTGCAGCAATGGCAACAACGTTGCGCAAACTATTAACTGGCGA
ACTACTTACTCTAGCTTCCCGGCAACAATTAATAGACTGGATGGAGGCGGATAAAGTTGCAGGACCACTT
CTGCGCTCGGCCCTTCCGGCTGGCTGGTTTATTGCTGATAAATCTGGAGCCGGTGAGCGTGGGTCTCGCG
GTATCATTGCAGCACTGGGGCCAGATGGTAAGCCCTCCCGTATCGTAGTTATCTACACGACGGGGAGTCA
GGCAACTATGGATGAACGAAATAGACAGATCGCTGAGATAGGTGCCTCACTGATTAAGCATTGGTAACTG
TCAGACCAAGTTTACTCATATATACTTTAGATTGATTTAAAACTTCATTTTTAATTTAAAAGGATCTAGG
TGAAGATCCTTTTTGATAATCTCATGACCAAAATCCCTTAACGTGAGTTTTCGTTCCACTGAGCGTCAGA
CCCCGTAGAAAAGATCAAAGGATCTTCTTGAGATCCTTTTTTTCTGCGCGTAATCTGCTGCTTGCAAACA
AAAAAACCACCGCTACCAGCGGTGGTTTGTTTGCCGGATCAAGAGCTACCAACTCTTTTTCCGAAGGTAA
CTGGCTTCAGCAGAGCGCAGATACCAAATACTGTCCTTCTAGTGTAGCCGTAGTTAGGCCACCACTTCAA
GAACTCTGTAGCACCGCCTACATACCTCGCTCTGCTAATCCTGTTACCAGTGGCTGCTGCCAGTGGCGAT
AAGTCGTGTCTTACCGGGTTGGACTCAAGACGATAGTTACCGGATAAGGCGCAGCGGTCGGGCTGAACGG
GGGGTTCGTGCACACAGCCCAGCTTGGAGCGAACGACCTACACCGAACTGAGATACCTACAGCGTGAGCT
ATGAGAAAGCGCCACGCTTCCCGAAGGGAGAAAGGCGGACAGGTATCCGGTAAGCGGCAGGGTCGGAACA
GGAGAGCGCACGAGGGAGCTTCCAGGGGGAAACGCCTGGTATCTTTATAGTCCTGTCGGGTTTCGCCACC
TCTGACTTGAGCGTCGATTTTTGTGATGCTCGTCAGGGGGGCGGAGCCTATGGAAAAACGCCAGCAACGC
GGCCTTTTTACGGTTCCTGGCCTTTTGCTGGCCTTTTGCTCACATGTTCTTTCCTGCGTTATCCCCTGAT
TCTGTGGATAACCGTATTACCGCCTTTGAGTGAGCTGATACCGCTCGCCGCAGCCGAACGACCGAGCGCA
GCGAGTCAGTGAGCGAGGAAGCGGAAGAGCGCCTGATGCGGTATTTTCTCCTTACGCATCTGTGCGGTAT
TTCACACCGCAATGGTGCACTCTCAGTACAATCTGCTCTGATGCCGCATAGTTAAGCCAGTATACACTCC
GCTATCGCTACGTGACTGGGTCATGGCTGCGCCCCGACACCCGCCAACACCCGCTGACGCGCCCTGACGG
GCTTGTCTGCTCCCGGCATCCGCTTACAGACAAGCTGTGACCGTCTCCGGGAGCTGCATGTGTCAGAGGT
TTTCACCGTCATCACCGAAACGCGCGAGGCAGCTGCGGTAAAGCTCATCAGCGTGGTCGTGAAGCGATTC
ACAGATGTCTGCCTGTTCATCCGCGTCCAGCTCGTTGAGTTTCTCCAGAAGCGTTAATGTCTGGCTTCTG
ATAAAGCGGGCCATGTTAAGGGCGGTTTTTTCCTGTTTGGTCACTGATGCCTCCGTGTAAGGGGGATTTC
TGTTCATGGGGGTAATGATACCGATGAAACGAGAGAGGATGCTCACGATACGGGTTACTGATGATGAACA
TGCCCGGTTACTGGAACGTTGTGAGGGTAAACAACTGGCGGTATGGATGCGGCGGGACCAGAGAAAAATC
ACTCAGGGTCAATGCCAGCGCTTCGTTAATACAGATGTAGGTGTTCCACAGGGTAGCCAGCAGCATCCTG
CGATGCAGATCCGGAACATAATGGTGCAGGGCGCTGACTTCCGCGTTTCCAGACTTTACGAAACACGGAA
ACCGAAGACCATTCATGTTGTTGCTCAGGTCGCAGACGTTTTGCAGCAGCAGTCGCTTCACGTTCGCTCG
CGTATCGGTGATTCATTCTGCTAACCAGTAAGGCAACCCCGCCAGCCTAGCCGGGTCCTCAACGACAGGA
GCACGATCATGCGCACCCGTGGCCAGGACCCAACGCTGCCCGAGATCTCGATCCCGCGAAATTAATACGA
CTCACTATAGGGAGACCACAACGGTTTCCCTCTAGAAATAATTTTGTTTAACTTTAAGAAGGAGATATAC
ATATGTGGAGTCATCCTCAGTTCGAGAAAGGATCCTCGAGCCTTAGTGGCAAAGTGCAAACCGTGCTTGG
CCTTGTCGAACCTTCTCAATTAGGCCGCACTCTGACTCATGAGCATTTGACTATGACCTTTGACAGCTTT
TATTGTCCTCCGCCGCCGTGCCACGAAGTAACTAGCAAAGAGCCGATCATGATGAAGAACTTGTTCTGGA
TTCAAAAAAACCCTTTTTCCCACCGCGAGAATTTGCAGTTAAATCAGGAGGTAGGGGCAATCCGTGAGGA
GCTTTTATACTTCAAAGCTAAGGGTGGTGGAGCCTTGGTAGAGAATACTACGACCGGTCTGTCTCGCGAC
GTCCATACTCTTAAGTGGTTAGCAGAACAGACCGGAGTACATATTATCGCAGGCGCGGGCTTCTACGTGG
ATGCGACACATTCGGCAGCCACGCGCGCAATGTCGGTTGAGCAGTTAACGGATGTGCTTATTAATGAAAT
CCTGCATGGTGCTGATGGAACCAGCATCAAATGCGGGGTCATCGGCGAAATCGGATGTAGCTGGCCGTTG
ACCGATTCTGAGCGTAAAATCCTTGAGGCTACAGCGCACGCGCAAGCCCAATTAGGATGTCCGGTTATTA
TCCACCCGGGCCGCAATCCCGGCGCACCGTTCCAGATTATTCGTATTTTGCAAGAAGCAGGGGCAGACAT
TAGCAAAACGGTTATGTCTCACTTAGACCGCACCATCTTCGATAAGAAAGAGCTTTTAGAGTTTGCACAG
CTGGGATGCTACCTTGAGTACGATCTTTTCGGGACAGAGTTATTGAATTACCAGTTATCCCCGGATATTG
ATATGCCCGATGACAATAAACGTATTCGCCGTGTTCACTTTCTTGTCGACGAGGGGTATGAGGACCGTAT
CTTGATGGCGCACGACATCCACACGAAGCACCGTTTGATGAAGTATGGTGGACATGGGTACTCGCATATC
TTAACAAATATCGTGCCTAAAATGTTGTTGCGTGGATTGACAGAGCGCGTGTTGGATAAAATCCTGATTG
AGAACCCAAAACAGTGGCTTACCTTCAAGGCGGCCGCACTCGAGCACCACCACCACCACCACTGAGATCC
GGCTGCTAACAAAGCCCGAAAGGAAGCTGAGTTGGCTGCTGCCACCGCTGAGCAATAACTAGCATAACCC
CTTGGGGCCTCTAAACGGGTCTTGAGGGGTTTTTTGCTGAAAGGAGGAACTATATCCGGAT
